Addgene plasmid #86553: pLinker-AID-3xHA-HXGPRT-LoxP
Purpose: used for a TIR1-AID system with CRISPR tagging technology in Toxoplasma gondii
Depositing lab: David Sibley. Depositing organization: Washington University in Saint Louis. Publication: Calmodulin-like proteins localized to the conoid regulate motility and cell invasion by Toxoplasma gondii. Long S, Brown KM, Drewry LL, Anthony B, Phan IQH, Sibley LD. PLoS Pathog. 2017 May 5;13(5):e1006379. doi: 10.1371/journal.ppat.1006379. PPATHOGENS-D-17-00427 PubMed 28475612.
Backbone
  Vector backbone: pUC19
  Backbone size w/o insert (bp): 2830
  Total vector size (bp): 2830
  Vector type: Expression in Toxoplasma gondii
  Selectable markers: HXGPR for Toxoplasma gondii
Growth in bacteria
  Bacterial resistance: Ampicillin, 100 μg/mL
  Growth temperature: 37°C
  Growth strain: DH5alpha
  Copy number: High Copy
Gene/Insert
  Gene/Insert name: Linker-AID-3xHA-HXGPRT 3'UTR
  Species: Toxoplasma gondii
  Insert size (bp): 1287
  Cloning method: Restriction Enzyme; 5′ cloning site NheI (not destroyed); 3′ cloning site XhoI (not destroyed)
  Sequencing primers: 5′ attcgggcccgctagcAAGGGCTCGGGCTCGACCCAGCTGATGGGCAGTGTCGAGCT; 3′ ATACCGTCGACCCTCGAGTAGAACTAGTGGATCCGAGCACGC
Terms and licenses: Academic/Nonprofit Terms; Industry Terms: Not Available to Industry
How to cite: pLinker-AID-3xHA-HXGPRT-LoxP was a gift from David Sibley (Addgene plasmid # 86553 ; http://n2t.net/addgene:86553 ; RRID:Addgene_86553)
