[The description below was written by a language model from this plasmid's Addgene catalogue record and pLannotate feature annotations shown in this document.]
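Description:
pLinker-AID-3xHA-HXGPRT-LoxP is a tagging-template plasmid for Toxoplasma gondii, built to append an auxin-inducible degron to endogenous genes by CRISPR-assisted tagging in the TIR1-AID system. The catalogue lists the backbone as pUC19 with a total size of 2,830 bp. The sequenced record, however, is 6,246 nt and carries pBluescript-type elements (f1 ori, T3 and T7 promoters, pBluescript MCS fragments, lacZα fragment), so the catalogued backbone and size fields do not match the full sequence. In E. coli the plasmid replicates at high copy from the ColE1/pUC origin and is selected with ampicillin through the β-lactamase gene.

The payload begins with the catalogued insert, Linker-AID-3xHA followed by the HXGPRT 3'UTR, cloned between NheI and XhoI. The annotation detects the mini-AID degron, the minimal IAA17-derived sequence from Arabidopsis thaliana, and only a short fragment matching the 3xHA epitope tag. A brief hit to the chicken β-actin promoter lies between them and is probably a spurious match. Downstream sits the T. gondii hypoxanthine-xanthine-guanine phosphoribosyltransferase coding sequence, the parasite selectable marker, flanked by two loxP sites in the same orientation, so Cre recombinase could excise the marker after selection. The promoter and 3' sequences driving the marker are not annotated.

In use, the linker-AID-3xHA-marker cassette would typically be integrated in frame at the 3' end of a target gene alongside a CRISPR-induced break. In parasites expressing TIR1, auxin then triggers rapid degradation of the tagged protein, and the HA epitopes allow its detection. The associated publication applied this to calmodulin-like proteins of the conoid involved in motility and host cell invasion.
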