Features (pLannotate 1.2.2; 19 found; start..end, strand, type, name):
      7..40      +  protein_bind   loxP: Cre-mediated recombination occurs in the 8-bp core sequence (GCATACAT). Cre recombinase
    504..1193    +  CDS            HPRT (sequence withheld): HGXR_TOXGO - Experimental evidence at protein level: Swiss-Prot protein existence level 1. Catalyzes the transfer of a ribosyl phosphate group from 5- phosphoribose 1-diphosphate to the N(9) of hypoxanthine, guanine or xanthine, leading to IMP, GMP and XMP, respectively. Plays a central role in the generation of purine nucleotides through the purine salvage pathway. From Toxoplasma gondii.
   1977..2010    +  protein_bind   loxP: Cre-mediated recombination occurs in the 8-bp core sequence (GCATACAT). Cre recombinase
   2017..2046    -  misc_feature   MCS (fragment): pBluescript multiple cloning site
   2055..2073    -  promoter       T7 promoter: promoter for bacteriophage T7 RNA polymerase
   2076..2233    +  CDS            lacZα (fragment): LacZα fragment of β-galactosidase; lacZ fragment
   2238..2666    +  rep_origin     f1 ori (sequence partly withheld): f1 bacteriophage origin of replication; arrow indicates direction of (+) strand synthesis
   2719..2823    +  promoter       AmpR promoter: bla
   2824..3684    +  CDS            AmpR: β-lactamase; bla; confers resistance to ampicillin, carbenicillin, and related antibiotics
   3855..4443    +  rep_origin     ori: high-copy-number ColE1/pMB1/pBR322/pUC origin of replication
   4626..4718    +  CDS            lacI (fragment): lac repressor; lacI; The lac repressor binds to the lac operator to inhibit transcription in E. coli. This inhibition can be relieved by adding lactose or isopropyl-β-D-thiogalactopyranoside (IPTG).
   4731..4752    +  protein_bind   CAP binding site: CAP binding activates transcription in the presence of cAMP. E. coli catabolite activator protein
   4767..4797    +  promoter       lac promoter: promoter for the E. coli lac operon
   4805..4821    +  protein_bind   lac operator: The lac repressor binds to the lac operator to inhibit transcription in E. coli. This inhibition can be relieved by adding lactose or isopropyl-β-D-thiogalactopyranoside (IPTG). lac repressor encoded by lacI
   4866..4884    +  promoter       T3 promoter: promoter for bacteriophage T3 RNA polymerase
   5178..5381    +  CDS            mini-AID: minimal degron from the auxin-responsive IAA17 protein of Arabidopsis thaliana (Kubota et al., 2013) acts as an auxin-inducible degron (AID) in the presence of TIR1
   5688..5705    +  promoter       chicken β-actin promoter (fragment): contains a 21-bp deletion relative to the standard chicken β-actin promoter
   5772..5788    +  CDS            3xHA (fragment): three tandem HA epitope tags
   6226..6       -  misc_feature   MCS (fragment) (across the origin): pBluescript multiple cloning site
>Addgene plasmid #86553 | pLinker-AID-3xHA-HXGPRT-LoxP | addgene full sequence | sequence record 177708 | Addgene NGS Result
AAGCTTATAACTTCGTATAGCATACATTATACGAAGTTATCAGCACGAAACCTTGCATTCAAACCCGCCC
GCGGAAGATCCGATCTTGCTGCTGTTCGCAGTCCCAGTAGCGTCCTGTCGGCCGCGCCGTCTCTGTTGGT
GGGCAGCCGCTACACCTGTTATCTGACTGCCGTGCGCGAAAATGACGCCATTTTTGGGAAAATCGGGGAA
CTTCATTCTTTAAAAGTATGCGGAGGTTTCCTTTTTCTTCTGTTCGTTTCTTTTTCTCGGGTTTGATAAC
CGTGTTCGATGTAAGCACTTTCCGTCTCTCCTCCGTGCTTTGTTCGACATCGAGACCAGGTGTGCAGATC
CTTCGCTTGTCGATCCGGAGACGCGTGTCTCGTAGAACCTTTTCATTTTACCACACGGCAGTGCGGAGCA
CTGCTCTGAGTGCAGCAGGGACGGGTGAAGTTTCGCTTTAGTAGTGCGTTTCTGCTCTACGGGGCGTTGT
CAGATCCAGCAAA
[690 nt withheld, positions 504-1193]
TAAACCCTGCATAGCCCACAGAAGCTGCCCGTCTCTCGTTTTCCTCTCTTTTCGGAGGGATCAGGGAGAG
TGCCTCGGATCGGAGAGAGCTGACGAGGGGGTGCCAGAGACCCCTGTGTCCTTTATCGAAGAAAAGGGAT
GACTCTTCATGTGGCATTTCACACAGTCTCACCTCGCCTTGTTTTCTTTTTGTCAATCAGAACGAAAGCG
AGTTGCGGGTGACGCAGATGTGCGTGTATCCACTCGTGAATGCGTTATCGTTCTGTATGCCGCTAGAGTG
CTGGACTGTTGCTGTCTGCCCACGACAGCAGACAACTTTCCTTCTATGCACTTGCAGGATGGTGCAGCGC
AAACGACGGAGAGAAAGGAGCACCCTCTCAGTTTCCCTACGATGTGCTGTCAGTTTCGACTCTTCACCGC
GAACGATTGGCGATACGTCTCTGTTGACTTGTTAGGCTCCGACCACGAAGCTCCCTTAACTAGATAAGCC
GCGACACCTAAGTGTACACCATTTGCAGATCGATAATCTGCGACCGCTGAATCCGTCCAGATCAGTAAAA
CCGCACCACCTAAGTGTAAACCTTGTTTAGGTCGATAAAATGCTACCAACCCCCACCCACAATCGAGCCT
TGAGCGTTTCTGCGCACGCGTTGGCCTACGTGACTTGCTGATGCCTGCCTCTGGCCATTCATGCCAGTCA
GTGCGCATAAAAATGTGGACACAGTCGGTTGACAAGTGTTCTGGCAGGCTACAGTGACACCGCGGTGGAG
GGGGATCATTGAAATAACTTCGTATAGCATACATTATACGAAGTTATCTGCAGTCTAGAGCGGCCGCCAC
CGCGGTGGAGCTCCAATTCGCCCTATAGTGAGTCGTATTACAATTCACTGGCCGTCGTTTTACAACGTCG
TGACTGGGAAAACCCTGGCGTTACCCAACTTAATCGCCTTGCAGCACATCCCCCTTTCGCCAGCTGGCGT
AATAGCGAAGAGGCCCGCACCGATCGCCCTTCCCAACAGTTGCGCAGCCTGAATGGCGAATGGG
[124 nt withheld, positions 2238-2361]
C
[91 nt withheld, positions 2363-2453]
A
[49 nt withheld, positions 2455-2503]
CCTTTGACGTTGGAGTCCACGTTCTTT
[37 nt withheld, positions 2531-2567]
ACCCTATCTCGGTCTATTCTTTTGATTTATAAGGGATTTTGCCGATTTCGGCCTATTGGTTAAAAAATGA
GCTGATTTAACAAAAATTTAACGCGAATTTTAACAAAATATTAACGCTTACAATTTAGGTGGCACTTTTC
GGGGAAATGTGCGCGGAACCCCTATTTGTTTATTTTTCTAAATACATTCAAATATGTATCCGCTCATGAG
ACAATAACCCTGATAAATGCTTCAATAATATTGAAAAAGGAAGAGTATGAGTATTCAACATTTCCGTGTC
GCCCTTATTCCCTTTTTTGCGGCATTTTGCCTTCCTGTTTTTGCTCACCCAGAAACGCTGGTGAAAGTAA
AAGATGCTGAAGATCAGTTGGGTGCACGAGTGGGTTACATCGAACTGGATCTCAACAGCGGTAAGATCCT
TGAGAGTTTTCGCCCCGAAGAACGTTTTCCAATGATGAGCACTTTTAAAGTTCTGCTATGTGGCGCGGTA
TTATCCCGTATTGACGCCGGGCAAGAGCAACTCGGTCGCCGCATACACTATTCTCAGAATGACTTGGTTG
AGTACTCACCAGTCACAGAAAAGCATCTTACGGATGGCATGACAGTAAGAGAATTATGCAGTGCTGCCAT
AACCATGAGTGATAACACTGCGGCCAACTTACTTCTGACAACGATCGGAGGACCGAAGGAGCTAACCGCT
TTTTTGCACAACATGGGGGATCATGTAACTCGCCTTGATCGTTGGGAACCGGAGCTGAATGAAGCCATAC
CAAACGACGAGCGTGACACCACGATGCCTGTAGCAATGGCAACAACGTTGCGCAAACTATTAACTGGCGA
ACTACTTACTCTAGCTTCCCGGCAACAATTAATAGACTGGATGGAGGCGGATAAAGTTGCAGGACCACTT
CTGCGCTCGGCCCTTCCGGCTGGCTGGTTTATTGCTGATAAATCTGGAGCCGGTGAGCGTGGGTCTCGCG
GTATCATTGCAGCACTGGGGCCAGATGGTAAGCCCTCCCGTATCGTAGTTATCTACACGACGGGGAGTCA
GGCAACTATGGATGAACGAAATAGACAGATCGCTGAGATAGGTGCCTCACTGATTAAGCATTGGTAACTG
TCAGACCAAGTTTACTCATATATACTTTAGATTGATTTAAAACTTCATTTTTAATTTAAAAGGATCTAGG
TGAAGATCCTTTTTGATAATCTCATGACCAAAATCCCTTAACGTGAGTTTTCGTTCCACTGAGCGTCAGA
CCCCGTAGAAAAGATCAAAGGATCTTCTTGAGATCCTTTTTTTCTGCGCGTAATCTGCTGCTTGCAAACA
AAAAAACCACCGCTACCAGCGGTGGTTTGTTTGCCGGATCAAGAGCTACCAACTCTTTTTCCGAAGGTAA
CTGGCTTCAGCAGAGCGCAGATACCAAATACTGTTCTTCTAGTGTAGCCGTAGTTAGGCCACCACTTCAA
GAACTCTGTAGCACCGCCTACATACCTCGCTCTGCTAATCCTGTTACCAGTGGCTGCTGCCAGTGGCGAT
AAGTCGTGTCTTACCGGGTTGGACTCAAGACGATAGTTACCGGATAAGGCGCAGCGGTCGGGCTGAACGG
GGGGTTCGTGCACACAGCCCAGCTTGGAGCGAACGACCTACACCGAACTGAGATACCTACAGCGTGAGCT
ATGAGAAAGCGCCACGCTTCCCGAAGGGAGAAAGGCGGACAGGTATCCGGTAAGCGGCAGGGTCGGAACA
GGAGAGCGCACGAGGGAGCTTCCAGGGGGAAACGCCTGGTATCTTTATAGTCCTGTCGGGTTTCGCCACC
TCTGACTTGAGCGTCGATTTTTGTGATGCTCGTCAGGGGGGCGGAGCCTATGGAAAAACGCCAGCAACGC
GGCCTTTTTACGGTTCCTGGCCTTTTGCTGGCCTTTTGCTCACATGTTCTTTCCTGCGTTATCCCCTGAT
TCTGTGGATAACCGTATTACCGCCTTTGAGTGAGCTGATACCGCTCGCCGCAGCCGAACGACCGAGCGCA
GCGAGTCAGTGAGCGAGGAAGCGGAAGAGCGCCCAATACGCAAACCGCCTCTCCCCGCGCGTTGGCCGAT
TCATTAATGCAGCTGGCACGACAGGTTTCCCGACTGGAAAGCGGGCAGTGAGCGCAACGCAATTAATGTG
AGTTAGCTCACTCATTAGGCACCCCAGGCTTTACACTTTATGCTTCCGGCTCGTATGTTGTGTGGAATTG
TGAGCGGATAACAATTTCACACAGGAAACAGCTATGACCATGATTACGCCAAGCTCGAAATTAACCCTCA
CTAAAGGGAACAAAAGCTGGTACCCTGTACTTCCAATCCAATTTAATTAAAATTGGAAGTGGAGGACGGG
AATTCGGGCCCGCTAGCAAGGGCTCGGGCTCGACCCAGCTGATGGGCAGTGTCGAGCTGAATCTGAGGGA
GACTGAGCTGTGTCTTGGTCTTCCCGGTGGAGATACAGTGGCTCCGGTAACCGGAAACAAGAGAGGGTTC
TCAGAGACGGTTGATCTGAAGCTAAATCTGAATAATGAGCCTGCAAACAAGGAAGGATCTACGACTCATG
ACGTCGTGACTTTTGATTCCAAGGAGAAGAGTGCTTGTCCTAAAGATCCAGCCAAACCTCCGGCCAAGGC
ACAAGTTGTGGGATGGCCACCGGTGAGATCATACCGGAAGAACGTGATGGTTTCCTGCCAAAAATCAAGC
GGTGGCCCGGAGGCGGCGGCGTTCGTGAAGGTATCAATGGACGGAGCACCGTACTTGAGGAAAATCGATT
TGAGGATGTATAAAAGCTACGATGAGCTTTCTAATGCTTTGTCCAACATGTTCAGCTCTTTTACCATGGG
CAAACATGGAGGAGAAGAAGGAATGATAGACTTCATGAATGAGAGGAAATTGATGGATTTGGTGAATAGC
TGGGACTATGTTCCCTCTTATGAAGACAAAGACGGTGATTGGATGCTCGTCGGCGACGTTCCTTGGCCAA
TGTTCGTCGATACATGCAAGCGTTTACGTCTCATGAAAGGATCGGATGCCATTGGTCTCGCTCCGAGGGC
GATGGAGAAGTGCAAGAGCAGAGCTGGGCGCGCCGGCTCTGGCGGCGGCGGCGGCGGCTCTTACCCGTAC
GACGTCCCGGACTACGCTGGCTATCCCTATGATGTGCCCGATTATGCGTATCCTTACGATGTTCCAGATT
ATGCCTAACCCGGGCATATGTAGAAAAGTTGTAACGTTAGTAAACGTAACACACGGGTATAATAGCCATT
TAATGGCGCCGTATATTTTTCACTCCCCCTCTCCGATAGGAGGAAGAAAGACGATCCGTCTGCGAATGTA
TATTACATCGACCGGCCATAGTACGAGAAGTGGTGCCGGTATTGTTCTGTCCGGGGGGTGTACCATCCTA
TTTTTTGTATATGTCGTTCTTGTCGGGGAGCAACAGCCCATCTTCCGGCTATTGTCTCGTATCAGTTGTG
AAACAGACTGCGTTTTGCCGAAAATGAGTCCTATGTCCGATGGCTATTTGTACCGCTTCGTACCATTTCG
CTTGTCAGCTGTAATCAACCGAATTCATTTGGCGAGACATGATTCCGATTAAATTCTTTACTGCGCGTGC
TCGGATCCACTAGTTCTACTCGAGGTCGACGGTATCGAT
